Addgene plasmid #208621: pET28-Flag-RBM24
Purpose: for E. coli expression of Flag tagged human RBM24 (ENST00000379052)
Depositing lab: Quanfu Ma. Depositing organization: Maternal and Child Health Hospital of Hubei Province.
Backbone
  Vector backbone: pET28a(+)
  Backbone manufacturer: Merck-Millipore (Novagen)
  Vector type: Bacterial Expression
Growth in bacteria
  Bacterial resistance: Kanamycin, 50 μg/mL
  Growth temperature: 37°C
  Growth strain: DH5alpha
  Copy number: Low Copy
Gene/Insert
  Gene/Insert name: human RBM24 (ENST00000379052) coding region
  Species: H. sapiens (human)
  GenBank ID: ENST00000379052
  Entrez Gene: RBM24 (a.k.a. RNPC6, dJ259A10.1)
  Promoter: T7
  Tag / fusion protein: Flag (N terminal on insert); 6xHis (N terminal on backbone)
  Cloning method: Restriction Enzyme; 5′ cloning site NdeI (not destroyed); 3′ cloning site HindIII (not destroyed)
  Sequencing primers: 5′ pETupstream, T7p; 3′ T7ter
Terms and licenses: Academic/Nonprofit Terms; Industry Terms: Not Available to Industry
Depositor comments: Cloned from pcDNA3.1 -Flag-RBM24 (Addgene#208052). Sequence between EcoRV and HindIII in pcDNA3.1 (-) was introduced by this clone method.
How to cite: pET28-Flag-RBM24 was a gift from Quanfu Ma (Addgene plasmid # 208621 ; http://n2t.net/addgene:208621 ; RRID:Addgene_208621)
