[The description below was written by a language model from this plasmid's Addgene catalogue record and pLannotate feature annotations shown in this document.]
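Description:
pET28-Flag-RBM24 is a bacterial expression plasmid built on the pET28a(+) backbone for producing Flag-tagged human RBM24, an RNA-binding protein, in E. coli. The sequenced plasmid is about 6.1 kb. It replicates from a pBR322-type ColE1 origin accompanied by the bom region and the rop gene, which keeps copy number low, as the catalogue entry also records. It also carries an f1 phage origin. Selection is by kanamycin through an aminoglycoside phosphotransferase (KanR) gene. Short hits annotated as tetracycline resistance fragments and a predicted E. coli protein appear to be pBR322-derived backbone remnants rather than functional markers.

The RBM24 coding region (transcript ENST00000379052) was inserted between NdeI and HindIII, both of which are retained. Expression is driven by a T7 promoter followed by a lac operator and the T7 gene 10 ribosome binding site. The plasmid-borne lacI gene supplies the repressor, so transcription depends on a host providing T7 RNA polymerase and is induced with IPTG. The encoded protein begins with the backbone's N-terminal 6xHis tag (detected by the annotation tool only as a fragment of a composite tag) and a thrombin cleavage site, followed by the Flag epitope and then RBM24. This arrangement permits metal-affinity purification, optional removal of the His tag, and anti-Flag detection.

The insert was subcloned from a pcDNA3.1-based Flag-RBM24 plasmid, and the depositor notes that a short stretch of pcDNA3.1(-) polylinker between EcoRV and HindIII came along with it. A His-tag fragment lies downstream of the insert, before the T7 terminator. It corresponds to the optional C-terminal tag of the backbone, and the record does not indicate that it is translated.
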