Features (pLannotate 1.2.2; 22 found; start..end, strand, type, name):
     12..440     +  rep_origin     f1 ori (sequence partly withheld): f1 bacteriophage origin of replication; arrow indicates direction of (+) strand synthesis
    493..550     +  promoter       AmpR promoter (fragment): bla
    559..1374    -  CDS            KanR: aminoglycoside phosphotransferase; aph(3')-Ia; confers resistance to kanamycin in bacteria or G418 (Geneticin®) in eukaryotes
   1496..2084    +  rep_origin     ori: high-copy-number ColE1/pMB1/pBR322/pUC origin of replication
   2270..2409    -  misc_feature   bom: basis of mobility region from pBR322
   2511..2702    -  CDS            rop: Rop protein, which maintains plasmids at low copy number; rop
   2719..3099    +  CDS            YPB1_ECOLX: Protein predicted: Swiss-Prot protein existence level 4. From Escherichia coli.
   3171..3462    -  CDS            TcR (fragment): tetracycline efflux protein; tet; confers resistance to tetracycline
   3477..3498    -  protein_bind   CAP binding site: CAP binding activates transcription in the presence of cAMP. E. coli catabolite activator protein
   3511..4593    -  CDS            lacI: lac repressor; lacI; The lac repressor binds to the lac operator to inhibit transcription in E. coli. This inhibition can be relieved by adding lactose or isopropyl-β-D-thiogalactopyranoside (IPTG).
   4594..4671    -  promoter       lacI promoter: lacI
   4679..4958    -  CDS            TcR (fragment): tetracycline efflux protein; tet; confers resistance to tetracycline
   4980..4998    +  promoter       T7 promoter: promoter for bacteriophage T7 RNA polymerase
   4999..5023    +  protein_bind   lac operator: The lac repressor binds to the lac operator to inhibit transcription in E. coli. This inhibition can be relieved by adding lactose or isopropyl-β-D-thiogalactopyranoside (IPTG). lac repressor encoded by lacI
   5038..5060    +  RBS            RBS: efficient ribosome binding site from bacteriophage T7 gene 10 (Olins and Rangwala, 1989)
   5079..5095    +  CDS            capTEV™ (fragment): composite tag for in vivo biotinylation, TEV protease cleavage, and 6xHis tagging
   5106..5123    +  CDS            thrombin site: thrombin recognition and cleavage site
   5133..5149    +  CDS            FLAG (fragment): FLAG® epitope tag, followed by an enterokinase cleavage site
   5169..5876    +  CDS            RBM24: RBM24_HUMAN - Also known as RNPC6. Experimental evidence at protein level: Swiss-Prot protein existence level 1. (Microbial infection) Promotes hepatitis C virus (HCV) replication over translation through the inhibition of viral protein expression. Decreases viral translation by linking viral 5'- and 3'- UTRs, blocking 80S ribosome assembly on the viral IRES and enhancing the interaction of the mature core protein and 5'-UTR. From Homo sapiens (Human).
   5961..5978    +  CDS            9xHis (fragment): 9xHis affinity tag
   5988..6037    +  CDS            SET1 (fragment): solubility-enhancement tag derived from T7 phage gene 10B
   6045..6092    +  terminator     T7 terminator: transcription terminator for bacteriophage T7 RNA polymerase
>Addgene plasmid #208621 | pET28-Flag-RBM24 | addgene full sequence | sequence record 433637 | Addgene NGS Result
TGGCGAATGGG
[124 nt withheld, positions 12-135]
C
[91 nt withheld, positions 137-227]
A
[49 nt withheld, positions 229-277]
CCTTTGACGTTGGAGTCCACGTTCTTT
[37 nt withheld, positions 305-341]
ACCCTATCTCGGTCTATTCTTTTGATTTATAAGGGATTTTGCCGATTTCGGCCTATTGGTTAAAAAATGA
GCTGATTTAACAAAAATTTAACGCGAATTTTAACAAAATATTAACGCTTACAATTTAGGTGGCACTTTTC
GGGGAAATGTGCGCGGAACCCCTATTTGTTTATTTTTCTAAATACATTCAAATATGTATCCGCTCATGAA
TTAATTCTTAGAAAAACTCATCGAGCATCAAATGAAACTGCAATTTATTCATATCAGGATTATCAATACC
ATATTTTTGAAAAAGCCGTTTCTGTAATGAAGGAGAAAACTCACCGAGGCAGTTCCATAGGATGGCAAGA
TCCTGGTATCGGTCTGCGATTCCGACTCGTCCAACATCAATACAACCTATTAATTTCCCCTCGTCAAAAA
TAAGGTTATCAAGTGAGAAATCACCATGAGTGACGACTGAATCCGGTGAGAATGGCAAAAGTTTATGCAT
TTCTTTCCAGACTTGTTCAACAGGCCAGCCATTACGCTCGTCATCAAAATCACTCGCATCAACCAAACCG
TTATTCATTCGTGATTGCGCCTGAGCGAGACGAAATACGCGATCGCTGTTAAAAGGACAATTACAAACAG
GAATCGAATGCAACCGGCGCAGGAACACTGCCAGCGCATCAACAATATTTTCACCTGAATCAGGATATTC
TTCTAATACCTGGAATGCTGTTTTCCCGGGGATCGCAGTGGTGAGTAACCATGCATCATCAGGAGTACGG
ATAAAATGCTTGATGGTCGGAAGAGGCATAAATTCCGTCAGCCAGTTTAGTCTGACCATCTCATCTGTAA
CATCATTGGCAACGCTACCTTTGCCATGTTTCAGAAACAACTCTGGCGCATCGGGCTTCCCATACAATCG
ATAGATTGTCGCACCTGATTGCCCGACATTATCGCGAGCCCATTTATACCCATATAAATCAGCATCCATG
TTGGAATTTAATCGCGGCCTAGAGCAAGACGTTTCCCGTTGAATATGGCTCATAACACCCCTTGTATTAC
TGTTTATGTAAGCAGACAGTTTTATTGTTCATGACCAAAATCCCTTAACGTGAGTTTTCGTTCCACTGAG
CGTCAGACCCCGTAGAAAAGATCAAAGGATCTTCTTGAGATCCTTTTTTTCTGCGCGTAATCTGCTGCTT
GCAAACAAAAAAACCACCGCTACCAGCGGTGGTTTGTTTGCCGGATCAAGAGCTACCAACTCTTTTTCCG
AAGGTAACTGGCTTCAGCAGAGCGCAGATACCAAATACTGTCCTTCTAGTGTAGCCGTAGTTAGGCCACC
ACTTCAAGAACTCTGTAGCACCGCCTACATACCTCGCTCTGCTAATCCTGTTACCAGTGGCTGCTGCCAG
TGGCGATAAGTCGTGTCTTACCGGGTTGGACTCAAGACGATAGTTACCGGATAAGGCGCAGCGGTCGGGC
TGAACGGGGGGTTCGTGCACACAGCCCAGCTTGGAGCGAACGACCTACACCGAACTGAGATACCTACAGC
GTGAGCTATGAGAAAGCGCCACGCTTCCCGAAGGGAGAAAGGCGGACAGGTATCCGGTAAGCGGCAGGGT
CGGAACAGGAGAGCGCACGAGGGAGCTTCCAGGGGGAAACGCCTGGTATCTTTATAGTCCTGTCGGGTTT
CGCCACCTCTGACTTGAGCGTCGATTTTTGTGATGCTCGTCAGGGGGGCGGAGCCTATGGAAAAACGCCA
GCAACGCGGCCTTTTTACGGTTCCTGGCCTTTTGCTGGCCTTTTGCTCACATGTTCTTTCCTGCGTTATC
CCCTGATTCTGTGGATAACCGTATTACCGCCTTTGAGTGAGCTGATACCGCTCGCCGCAGCCGAACGACC
GAGCGCAGCGAGTCAGTGAGCGAGGAAGCGGAAGAGCGCCTGATGCGGTATTTTCTCCTTACGCATCTGT
GCGGTATTTCACACCGCAATGGTGCACTCTCAGTACAATCTGCTCTGATGCCGCATAGTTAAGCCAGTAT
ACACTCCGCTATCGCTACGTGACTGGGTCATGGCTGCGCCCCGACACCCGCCAACACCCGCTGACGCGCC
CTGACGGGCTTGTCTGCTCCCGGCATCCGCTTACAGACAAGCTGTGACCGTCTCCGGGAGCTGCATGTGT
CAGAGGTTTTCACCGTCATCACCGAAACGCGCGAGGCAGCTGCGGTAAAGCTCATCAGCGTGGTCGTGAA
GCGATTCACAGATGTCTGCCTGTTCATCCGCGTCCAGCTCGTTGAGTTTCTCCAGAAGCGTTAATGTCTG
GCTTCTGATAAAGCGGGCCATGTTAAGGGCGGTTTTTTCCTGTTTGGTCACTGATGCCTCCGTGTAAGGG
GGATTTCTGTTCATGGGGGTAATGATACCGATGAAACGAGAGAGGATGCTCACGATACGGGTTACTGATG
ATGAACATGCCCGGTTACTGGAACGTTGTGAGGGTAAACAACTGGCGGTATGGATGCGGCGGGACCAGAG
AAAAATCACTCAGGGTCAATGCCAGCGCTTCGTTAATACAGATGTAGGTGTTCCACAGGGTAGCCAGCAG
CATCCTGCGATGCAGATCCGGAACATAATGGTGCAGGGCGCTGACTTCCGCGTTTCCAGACTTTACGAAA
CACGGAAACCGAAGACCATTCATGTTGTTGCTCAGGTCGCAGACGTTTTGCAGCAGCAGTCGCTTCACGT
TCGCTCGCGTATCGGTGATTCATTCTGCTAACCAGTAAGGCAACCCCGCCAGCCTAGCCGGGTCCTCAAC
GACAGGAGCACGATCATGCGCACCCGTGGGGCCGCCATGCCGGCGATAATGGCCTGCTTCTCGCCGAAAC
GTTTGGTGGCGGGACCAGTGACGAAGGCTTGAGCGAGGGCGTGCAAGATTCCGAATACCGCAAGCGACAG
GCCGATCATCGTCGCGCTCCAGCGAAAGCGGTCCTCGCCGAAAATGACCCAGAGCGCTGCCGGCACCTGT
CCTACGAGTTGCATGATAAAGAAGACAGTCATAAGTGCGGCGACGATAGTCATGCCCCGCGCCCACCGGA
AGGAGCTGACTGGGTTGAAGGCTCTCAAGGGCATCGGTCGAGATCCCGGTGCCTAATGAGTGAGCTAACT
TACATTAATTGCGTTGCGCTCACTGCCCGCTTTCCAGTCGGGAAACCTGTCGTGCCAGCTGCATTAATGA
ATCGGCCAACGCGCGGGGAGAGGCGGTTTGCGTATTGGGCGCCAGGGTGGTTTTTCTTTTCACCAGTGAG
ACGGGCAACAGCTGATTGCCCTTCACCGCCTGGCCCTGAGAGAGTTGCAGCAAGCGGTCCACGCTGGTTT
GCCCCAGCAGGCGAAAATCCTGTTTGATGGTGGTTAACGGCGGGATATAACATGAGCTGTCTTCGGTATC
GTCGTATCCCACTACCGAGATATCCGCACCAACGCGCAGCCCGGACTCGGTAATGGCGCGCATTGCGCCC
AGCGCCATCTGATCGTTGGCAACCAGCATCGCAGTGGGAACGATGCCCTCATTCAGCATTTGCATGGTTT
GTTGAAAACCGGACATGGCACTCCAGTCGCCTTCCCGTTCCGCTATCGGCTGAATTTGATTGCGAGTGAG
ATATTTATGCCAGCCAGCCAGACGCAGACGCGCCGAGACAGAACTTAATGGGCCCGCTAACAGCGCGATT
TGCTGGTGACCCAATGCGACCAGATGCTCCACGCCCAGTCGCGTACCGTCTTCATGGGAGAAAATAATAC
TGTTGATGGGTGTCTGGTCAGAGACATCAAGAAATAACGCCGGAACATTAGTGCAGGCAGCTTCCACAGC
AATGGCATCCTGGTCATCCAGCGGATAGTTAATGATCAGCCCACTGACGCGTTGCGCGAGAAGATTGTGC
ACCGCCGCTTTACAGGCTTCGACGCCGCTTCGTTCTACCATCGACACCACCACGCTGGCACCCAGTTGAT
CGGCGCGAGATTTAATCGCCGCGACAATTTGCGACGGCGCGTGCAGGGCCAGACTGGAGGTGGCAACGCC
AATCAGCAACGACTGTTTGCCCGCCAGTTGTTGTGCCACGCGGTTGGGAATGTAATTCAGCTCCGCCATC
GCCGCTTCCACTTTTTCCCGCGTTTTCGCAGAAACGTGGCTGGCCTGGTTCACCACGCGGGAAACGGTCT
GATAAGAGACACCGGCATACTCTGCGACATCGTATAACGTTACTGGTTTCACATTCACCACCCTGAATTG
ACTCTCTTCCGGGCGCTATCATGCCATACCGCGAAAGGTTTTGCGCCATTCGATGGTGTCCGGGATCTCG
ACGCTCTCCCTTATGCGACTCCTGCATTAGGAAGCAGCCCAGTAGTAGGTTGAGGCCGTTGAGCACCGCC
GCCGCAAGGAATGGTGCATGCAAGGAGATGGCGCCCAACAGTCCCCCGGCCACGGGGCCTGCCACCATAC
CCACGCCGAAACAAGCGCTCATGAGCCCGAAGTGGCGAGCCCGATCTTCCCCATCGGTGATGTCGGCGAT
ATAGGCGCCAGCAACCGCACCTGTGGCGCCGGTGATGCCGGCCACGATGCGTCCGGCGTAGAGGATCGAG
ATCTCGATCCCGCGAAATTAATACGACTCACTATAGGGGAATTGTGAGCGGATAACAATTCCCCTCTAGA
AATAATTTTGTTTAACTTTAAGAAGGAGATATACCATGGGCAGCAGCCATCATCATCATCATCACAGCAG
CGGCCTGGTGCCGCGCGGCAGCCATATGGACTACAAGGACGACGATGATAAGGGCGGATCCCTCGAGATG
CACACGACCCAGAAGGACACGACGTACACCAAGATCTTCGTCGGGGGGCTGCCCTACCACACCACCGACG
CCAGCCTGCGCAAGTACTTCGAGGTCTTCGGCGAGATCGAGGAGGCGGTGGTCATCACCGACCGGCAGAC
GGGCAAGTCCCGGGGCTATGGATTTGTCACCATGGCTGACCGGGCTGCTGCCGAAAGGGCCTGCAAGGAT
CCCAATCCCATCATTGATGGCAGAAAGGCCAACGTGAACCTGGCATACTTAGGAGCAAAACCAAGGATCA
TGCAACCAGGTTTTGCCTTTGGTGTTCAACAACTTCATCCAGCCCTTATACAAAGACCTTTCGGGATACC
TGCCCACTATGTCTATCCGCAGGCTTTTGTGCAGCCGGGAGTGGTCATTCCACACGTCCAGCCGACAGCA
GCTGCCGCCTCCACCACCCCTTACATTGATTACACTGGAGCTGCATACGCACAATACTCAGCAGCTGCTG
CTGCTGCCGCCGCCGCTGCTGCCTATGACCAGTACCCCTATGCAGCCTCTCCAGCTGCTGCAGGATATGT
TACTGCTGGGGGCTATGGCTACGCAGTCCAGCAGCCAATCACCGCAGCGGCACCTGGGACAGCTGCCGCC
GCCGCTGCAGCAGCTGCTGCCGCTGCAGCATTTGGCCAGTACCAGCCTCAGCAGCTGCAGACAGACCGAA
TGCAATAGACCAGCCCCGATATCTGCAGAATTCCACCACACTGGACTAGTGGATCCGAGCTCGGTACCAA
GCTTGCGGCCGCACTCGAGCACCACCACCACCACCACTGAGATCCGGCTGCTAACAAAGCCCGAAAGGAA
GCTGAGTTGGCTGCTGCCACCGCTGAGCAATAACTAGCATAACCCCTTGGGGCCTCTAAACGGGTCTTGA
GGGGTTTTTTGCTGAAAGGAGGAACTATATCCGGAT
